Addgene plasmid #182814: pCMV(MinDis)-iEscSnFR_cyto
Purpose: Develop a family of genetically encoded fluorescent biosensors for nicotinic agonists, termed iDrugSnFRs, thus enabling optical subcellular pharmacokinetics for nicotinic agonists
Depositing lab: Henry Lester. Depositing organization: California Institute of Technology. Publication: Selective Serotonin Reuptake Inhibitors within Cells: Temporal Resolution in Cytoplasm, Endoplasmic Reticulum, and Membrane. Nichols AL, Blumenfeld Z, Luebbert L, Knox HJ, Muthusamy AK, Marvin JS, Kim CH, Grant SN, Walton DP, Cohen BN, Hammar R, Looger L, Artursson P, Dougherty DA, Lester HA. J Neurosci. 2023 Mar 2:JN-RM-1519-22. doi: 10.1523/JNEUROSCI.1519-22.2022. PubMed 36868853.
Backbone
  Vector backbone: pCMV(MinDis)
  Backbone manufacturer: modified from Invitrogen
  Backbone size w/o insert (bp): 5005
  Vector type: Mammalian Expression
Growth in bacteria
  Bacterial resistance: Ampicillin, 100 μg/mL
  Growth temperature: 37°C
  Growth strain: DH5alpha
  Copy number: High Copy
Gene/Insert
  Gene/Insert name: iEscSnFR_cyto
  Species: Synthetic
  Insert size (bp): 1617
  Promoter: hCMV
  Cloning method: Restriction Enzyme; 5′ cloning site EcoRI (not destroyed); 3′ cloning site NotI (not destroyed)
  Sequencing primers: 5′ T7; 3′ BGHR
Terms and licenses: Academic/Nonprofit Terms; Industry Terms: Not Available to Industry
Depositor comments: For additional reference, please see Nichols et al. 2022 Elife, doi.org/10.7554/eLife.74648.
How to cite: pCMV(MinDis)-iEscSnFR_cyto was a gift from Henry Lester (Addgene plasmid # 182814 ; http://n2t.net/addgene:182814 ; RRID:Addgene_182814)
