[The description below was written by a language model from this plasmid's Addgene catalogue record and pLannotate feature annotations shown in this document.]
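Description:
pCMV(MinDis)-iEscSnFR_cyto is a mammalian expression plasmid built on pCMV(MinDis), a backbone modified from an Invitrogen vector, and carries a synthetic 1,617 bp insert encoding the genetically encoded fluorescent biosensor iEscSnFR. The full sequence is about 6.6 kb. It is propagated in E. coli as a high-copy plasmid through a ColE1/pUC-type origin and selected with ampicillin via the β-lactamase gene. An f1 origin is also present. An SV40 promoter drives a NeoR/KanR cassette terminated by an HSV TK polyadenylation signal, which would in principle allow G418 selection of transfected mammalian cells. A short ble fragment annotated next to it appears to be a remnant rather than a functional marker.

The sensor is cloned between retained EcoRI and NotI sites. It lies downstream of the human CMV immediate-early enhancer and promoter and upstream of the bovine growth hormone polyadenylation signal. A T7 promoter sits just before the insert and serves as a sequencing primer site. The automated annotation recognises only a GFP-type coding segment (called cEGFP) within the insert, and the flanking sensor sequence is left unannotated. This fits a SnFR-style design in which a fluorescent protein is embedded in a ligand-binding domain, although the record does not describe that architecture. The "_cyto" suffix suggests a version intended to report from the cytoplasm rather than from the membrane or the endoplasmic reticulum.

The catalogue purpose describes the iDrugSnFR family in terms of nicotinic agonists and optical subcellular pharmacokinetics. The associated publication instead concerns selective serotonin reuptake inhibitors in cytoplasm, endoplasmic reticulum and membrane, so the "Esc" in the name may refer to escitalopram. The record does not explicitly name the target ligand.
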