Features (pLannotate 1.2.2; 17 found; start..end, strand, type, name):
     22..401     +  enhancer       CMV enhancer: human cytomegalovirus immediate early enhancer
    402..602     +  promoter       CMV promoter: human cytomegalovirus (CMV) immediate early promoter
    604..634     +  LTR            5' LTR (truncated) (fragment): truncated 5' long terminal repeat (LTR) from HIV-1
    650..668     +  promoter       T7 promoter: promoter for bacteriophage T7 RNA polymerase
    992..1711    +  CDS            cEGFP: cEGFP is a basic (constitutively fluorescent) green fluorescent protein published in 2008, derived from Aequorea victoria.
   2390..2501    +  polyA_signal   bGH poly(A) signal: bovine growth hormone polyadenylation signal
   2618..2636    +  promoter       SV40 promoter (fragment): SV40 enhancer and early promoter
   2746..3334    -  rep_origin     ori: high-copy-number ColE1/pMB1/pBR322/pUC origin of replication
   3556..3572    +  polyA_signal   bGH poly(A) signal (fragment): bovine growth hormone polyadenylation signal
   3663..3710    -  polyA_signal   HSV TK poly(A) signal: herpes simplex virus thymidine kinase polyadenylation signal (Cole and Stacy, 1985)
   3769..3921    -  CDS            ble (fragment): BLE_KLEPN - Experimental evidence at protein level: Swiss-Prot protein existence level 1. Binding protein with a strong affinity to the bleomycin family of antibiotics. Binds to CL990; an antimitotic-antibiotic compound. From Klebsiella pneumoniae.
   3942..4736    -  CDS            NeoR/KanR: aminoglycoside phosphotransferase from Tn5; aph(3')-II (or nptII); confers resistance to neomycin, kanamycin, and G418 (Geneticin®)
   4771..5124    -  promoter       SV40 promoter: SV40 enhancer and early promoter
   5126..5143    -  promoter       AmpR promoter (fragment): bla
   5184..6044    -  CDS            AmpR: β-lactamase; bla; confers resistance to ampicillin, carbenicillin, and related antibiotics
   6045..6149    -  promoter       AmpR promoter: bla
   6176..6604    +  rep_origin     f1 ori (sequence partly withheld): f1 bacteriophage origin of replication; arrow indicates direction of (+) strand synthesis
>Addgene plasmid #182814 | pCMV(MinDis)-iEscSnFR_cyto | addgene full sequence | sequence record 358316 | Addgene NGS Result
CTTACAATTTACGCGCGCGTTGACATTGATTATTGACTAGTTATTAATAGTAATCAATTACGGGGTCATT
AGTTCATAGCCCATATATGGAGTTCCGCGTTACATAACTTACGGTAAATGGCCCGCCTGGCTGACCGCCC
AACGACCCCCGCCCATTGACGTCAATAATGACGTATGTTCCCATAGTAACGCCAATAGGGACTTTCCATT
GACGTCAATGGGTGGAGTATTTACGGTAAACTGCCCACTTGGCAGTACATCAAGTGTATCATATGCCAAG
TACGCCCCCTATTGACGTCAATGACGGTAAATGACCCGCCTGGCATTATGCCCAGTACATGACCTTATGG
GACTTTCCTACTTGGCAGTACATCTACGTATTAGTCATCGCTATTACCATGGTGATGCGGTTTTGGCAGT
ACATCAATGGGCGTGGATAGCGGTTTGACTCACGGGGATTTCCAAGTCTCCACCCCATTGACGTCAATGG
GAGTTTGTTTTGGCACCAAAATCAACGGGACTTTCCAAAATGTCGTAACAACTCCGCCCCATTGACGCAA
ATGGGCGGTAGGCGTGTACGGTGGGAGGTCTATATAAGCAGAACTCTCTGGCTAACTAGAGAACCCACTG
CTTACTGGCTTATCGAAATTAATACGACTCACTATAGGGAGACCCAAGCTTGGTACCGAACTCGGATCCA
CTAGTAACGGCCGCCAGTGTGCTGGAATTCGGCTTGGGGATATCCACCATGTCTGCGAACGACACCGTAG
TTGTGGGCTCGATCGAGTTTACAGAAGGGATTATCGTCGCAAACATGGTGGCAGAGATGATTGAGGCGCA
TACAGACCTTAAGGTGGTTCGCAAACTGAACCTTGGCGGGGAGAACGTTAACTTTGAAGCCATTAAACGC
GGAGGTGCGAATAATGGTATTGACATTTACGTGGAGTACACTGGGCACGGTCTTGTGGATATTCTGGGGT
TCCCGGAGCCGAACGTCTATATCACCGCCGACAAGCAGAAGAACGGCATCAAGGCGAACTTCAAGATCCG
CCACAACATGGAGGACGGCAGCGTGCAGCTCGCCGACCACTACCAGCAGAACACCCCCATCGGCGACGGC
CCCGTGCTGCTGCCCGACAACCACTACCTGAGCACCCAGTCCGTGCTGAGCAAAGACCCCAACGAGAAGC
GCGATCACATGGTCCTGCTGGAGTTCGTGACCGCCGCCGGGATCACTCTCGGCATGGACGAGCTGTACAA
GGGCGGTACCGGAGGGAGCATGAGCAAGGGCGAGGAGCTGTTCACCGGGGTGGTGCCCATCCTGGTCGAG
CTGGACGGCGGCGTAAACGGCCACAAGTTCAGCGTGCGCGGCGAGGGCGAGGGCGATGCCACCAACGGCA
AGCTGACCCTGAAGTTCATCTGCACCACCGGCAAGCTGCCCGTGCCCTGGCCCACCCTCGTGACCACCCT
GACCTACGGCGTGCAGTGCTTCAGCCGCTACCCCGACCACATGAAGCAGCACGACTTCTTCAAGTCCGCC
ATGCCCGAAGGCTACGTCCAGGAGCGCACCATCAGCTTCAAGGACGACGGCACCTACAAGACCCGCGCCG
AGGTGAAGTTCGAGGGCGACACCCTGGTGAACCGCATCGAGCTGAAGGGCATCGACTTCAAGGAGGACGG
CAACATCCTGGGGCACAAGCTGGAGTACAACTTTCCGCCGCCCAGCTCTACTGATCCAGAAGGTGCATAC
GAAACCGTGAAGAAGGAGTACAAACGTAAATGGAATATTGTATGGCTCAAACCACTGGGATTCAACAATA
CGTATACGCTTACCGTTAAAGACGAACTGGCGAAACAGTATAACCTTAAAACCTTCAGTGACTTAGCGAA
AATCTCGGATAAGCTGATTCTGGGTGCAACGATGTTCTTTTTAGAAGGGCCCGATGGTTACCCAGGCCTG
CAAAAACTGTACAATTTCAAATTCAAGCACACCAAAAGCATGGACATGGGTATTCGCTATACCGCCATTG
ATAATAACGAAGTTCAGGTAATTGATGCCTGGGCCACTGATGGCTTGCTGGTGAGCCACAAATTAAAAAT
TCTGGAGGATGATAAAGAGTTCTTCCCGCCGTATTATGCTGCCCCCATCATCCGTCAGGATGTCTTAGAT
AAGCATCCTGAACTGAAGGACGTGCTGAACAAACTCGCGAATCAAATTTCACTGGAAGAAATGCAGAAAC
TGAATTACAAGGTGGACGGTGAGGGTCAGGACCCAGCGAAAGTAGCTAAGGAGTTTTTGAAAGAGAAAGG
TTTAATTCTGGATATTGATGAACTGGCGCTGAAATTTGCGGGCCTGGATCTGTAGGCGGCCGCTCGAGAT
CAGCCTCGACTGTGCCTTCTAGTTGCCAGCCATCTGTTGTTTGCCCCTCCCCCGTGCCTTCCTTGACCCT
GGAAGGTGCCACTCCCACTGTCCTTTCCTAATAAAATGAGGAAATTGCATCGCATTGTCTGAGTAGGTGT
CATTCTATTCTGGGGGGTGGGGTGGGGCAGGACAGCAAGGGGGAGGATTGGGAAGACAATAGCAGGCGTG
CTGGGGATGCGGTGGGCTCTATGGCTTCTGAGGCGGAAAGAACCAGTGGCGGTAATACGGTTATCCACAG
AATCAGGGGATAACGCAGGAAAGAACATGTGAGCAAAAGGCCAGCAAAAGGCCAGGAACCGTAAAAAGGC
CGCGTTGCTGACGTTTTTCCATAGGCTCCGCCCCCCTGACGAGCATCACAAAAATCGACGCTCAAGTCAG
AGGTGGCGAAACCCGACAGGACTATAAAGATACCAGGCGTTTCCCCCTGGAAGCTCCCTCGTGCGCTCTC
CTGTTCCGACCCTGCCGCTTACCGGATACCTGTCCGCCTTTCTCCCTTCGGGAAGCGTGGCGCTTTCTCA
TAGCTCACGCTGTAGGTATCTCAGTTCGGTGTAGGTCGTTCGCTCCAAGCTGGGCTGTGTGCACGAACCC
CCCGTTCAGCCCGACCGCTGCGCCTTATCCGGTAACTATCGTCTTGAGTCCAACCCGGTAAGACACGACT
TATCGCCACTGGCAGCAGCCACTGGTAACAGGATTAGCAGAGCGAGGTATGTAGGCGGTGCTACAGAGTT
CTTGAAGTGGTGGCCTAACTACGGCTACACTAGAAGAACAGTATTTGGTATCTGCGCTCTGCTGAAGCCA
GTTACCTTCGGAAAAAGAGTTGGTAGCTCTTGATCCGGCAAACAAACCACCGCTGGTAGCGGTGGTTTTT
TTGTTTGCAAGCAGCAGATTACGCGCAGAAAAAAAGGATCTCAAGAAGATCCTTTGATCTTTTCTACGGG
GTCTGACGCTCAGTGGAACGAAAACTCACGTTAAGGGATTTTGGTCATGAGATTATCAAAAAGGATCTTC
ACCTAGATCCTTTTAAATTAAAAATGAAGTTTTAAATCAATCTAAAGTATATATGAGTAACCTGAGGCTA
TGGCAGGGCCTGCCGCCCCGACGTTGGCTGCGAGCCCTGGGCCTTCACCCGAACTTGGGGGGTGGGGTGG
GGAAAAGGAAGAAACGCGGGCGTATTGGCCCCAATGGGGTCTCGGTGGGGTATCGACAGAGTGCCAGCCC
TGGGACCGAACCCCGCGTTTATGAACAAACGACCCAACACCGTGCGTTTTATTCTGTCTTTTTATTGCCG
TCATAGCGCGGGTTCCTTCCGGTATTGTCTCCTTCCGTGTTTCAGTTAGCCTCCCCCTAGGGTGGGCGAA
GAACTCCAGCATGAGATCCCCGCGCTGGAGGATCATCCAGCCGGCGTCCCGGAAAACGATTCCGAAGCCC
AACCTTTCATAGAAGGCGGCGGTGGAATCGAAATCTCGTGATGGCAGGTTGGGCGTCGCTTGGTCGGTCA
TTTCGAACCCCAGAGTCCCGCTCAGAAGAACTCGTCAAGAAGGCGATAGAAGGCGATGCGCTGCGAATCG
GGAGCGGCGATACCGTAAAGCACGAGGAAGCGGTCAGCCCATTCGCCGCCAAGCTCTTCAGCAATATCAC
GGGTAGCCAACGCTATGTCCTGATAGCGGTCCGCCACACCCAGCCGGCCACAGTCGATGAATCCAGAAAA
GCGGCCATTTTCCACCATGATATTCGGCAAGCAGGCATCGCCATGGGTCACGGCGAGATCCTCGCCGTCG
GGCTTGCTCGCCTTGAGCCTGGCGAACAGTTCGGCTGGCGCGAGCCCCTGATGCTCTTCGTCCAGATCAT
CCTGATCGACAAGACCAGCTTCCATCCGAGTACGTGCTCGCTCGATGCGATGTTTCGCTTGGTGGTCGAA
TGGGCAGGTAGCCGGATCAAGCGTATGCAGCCGCCGCATTGCATCAGCCATGATGGATACTTTCTCGGCA
GGAGCAAGGTGAGATGACAGGAGATCCTGCCCCGGCACTTCGCCCAATAGCAGCCAGTCCCTTCCCGCTT
CAGTGACAACGTCGAGCACAGCTGCGCAAGGAACGCCCGTCGTGGCCAGCCACGATAGCCGCGCTGCCTC
GTCTTGCAGTTCATTCAGGGCACCGGACAGGTCGGTCTTGACAAAAAGAACCGGGCGCCCCTGCGCTGAC
AGCCGGAACACGGCGGCATCAGAGCAGCCGATTGTCTGTTGTGCCCAGTCATAGCCGAATAGCCTCTCCA
CCCAAGCGGCCGGAGAACCTGCGTGCAATCCATCTTGTTCAATCATGCGAAACGATCCTCATCCTGTCTC
TTGATCGATCTTTGCAAAAGCCTAGGCCTCCAAAAAAGCCTCCTCACTACTTCTGGAATAGCTCAGAGGC
CGGGCCTCGGCCTCTGCATAAATAAAAAAAATTAGTCAGCCATGGGGCGGAGAATGGGCGGAACTGGGCG
GAGTTAGGGGCGGGATGGGCGGAGTTAGGGGCGGGACTATGGTTGCTGACTAATTGAGATGCTTGCTTTG
CATACTTCTGCCTGCTGGGGAGCCTGGGGACTTTCCACACCTGGTTGCTGACTAATTGAGATGCTTGCTT
TGCATACTTCTGCCTGCTGGGGAGCCTGGGGACTTTCCACACCCTAACTGACACACATTCCACAGCTGGT
TCTTTCCGCCTCAGGACTCTTCCTTTTTCAATAAATCAATCTAAAGTATATATGAGTAAACTTGGTCTGA
CAGTTACCAATGCTTAATCAGTGAGGCACCTATCTCAGCGATCTGTCTATTTCGTTCATCCATAGTTGCC
TGACTCCCCGTCGTGTAGATAACTACGATACGGGAGGGCTTACCATCTGGCCCCAGTGCTGCAATGATAC
CGCGAGACCCACGCTCACCGGCTCCAGATTTATCAGCAATAAACCAGCCAGCCGGAAGGGCCGAGCGCAG
AAGTGGTCCTGCAACTTTATCCGCCTCCATCCAGTCTATTAATTGTTGCCGGGAAGCTAGAGTAAGTAGT
TCGCCAGTTAATAGTTTGCGCAACGTTGTTGCCATTGCTACAGGCATCGTGGTGTCACGCTCGTCGTTTG
GTATGGCTTCATTCAGCTCCGGTTCCCAACGATCAAGGCGAGTTACATGATCCCCCATGTTGTGCAAAAA
AGCGGTTAGCTCCTTCGGTCCTCCGATCGTTGTCAGAAGTAAGTTGGCCGCAGTGTTATCACTCATGGTT
ATGGCAGCACTGCATAATTCTCTTACTGTCATGCCATCCGTAAGATGCTTTTCTGTGACTGGTGAGTACT
CAACCAAGTCATTCTGAGAATAGTGTATGCGGCGACCGAGTTGCTCTTGCCCGGCGTCAATACGGGATAA
TACCGCGCCACATAGCAGAACTTTAAAAGTGCTCATCATTGGAAAACGTTCTTCGGGGCGAAAACTCTCA
AGGATCTTACCGCTGTTGAGATCCAGTTCGATGTAACCCACTCGTGCACCCAACTGATCTTCAGCATCTT
TTACTTTCACCAGCGTTTCTGGGTGAGCAAAAACAGGAAGGCAAAATGCCGCAAAAAAGGGAATAAGGGC
GACACGGAAATGTTGAGTACTCATACTCTTCCTTTTTCAATATTATTGAAGCATTTATCAGGGTTATTGT
CTCATGAGCGGATACATATTTGAATGTATTTAGAAAAATAAACAAATAGGGGTTCCGCGCACATTTCCCC
GAAAAGTGCCACCTG
[124 nt withheld, positions 6176-6299]
C
[91 nt withheld, positions 6301-6391]
A
[49 nt withheld, positions 6393-6441]
CCTTTGACGTTGGAGTCCACGTTCTTT
[37 nt withheld, positions 6469-6505]
ACCCTATCTCGGTCTATTCTTTTGATTTATAAGGGATTTTGCCGATTTCGGCCTATTGGTTAAAAAATGA
GCTGATTTAACAAAAATTTAACGCGAATTTTAACAAAATATTAACG
